>Addgene plasmid #11064 | p175 Grg-1s HA | depositor full sequence | sequence record 6880 | Author sequence
GACGGATCGGGAGATCTCCCGATCCCCTATGGTGCACTCTCAGTACAATCTGCTCTGATGCCGCATAGTT
AAGCCAGTATCTGCTCCCTGCTTGTGTGTTGGAGGTCGCTGAGTAGTGCGCGAGCAAAATTTAAGCTACA
ACAAGGCAAGGCTTGACCGACAATTGCATGAAGAATCTGCTTAGGGTTAGGCGTTTTGCGCTGCTTCGCG
ATGTACGGGCCAGATATACGCGTTGACATTGATTATTGACTAGTTATTAATAGTAATCAATTACGGGGTC
ATTAGTTCATAGCCCATATATGGAGTTCCGCGTTACATAACTTACGGTAAATGGCCCGCCTGGCTGACCG
CCCAACGACCCCCGCCCATTGACGTCAATAATGACGTATGTTCCCATAGTAACGCCAATAGGGACTTTCC
ATTGACGTCAATGGGTGGAGTATTTACGGTAAACTGCCCACTTGGCAGTACATCAAGTGTATCATATGCC
AAGTACGCCCCCTATTGACGTCAATGACGGTAAATGGCCCGCCTGGCATTATGCCCAGTACATGACCTTA
TGGGACTTTCCTACTTGGCAGTACATCTACGTATTAGTCATCGCTATTACCATGGTGATGCGGTTTTGGC
AGTACATCAATGGGCGTGGATAGCGGTTTGACTCACGGGGATTTCCAAGTCTCCACCCCATTGACGTCAA
TGGGAGTTTGTTTTGGCACCAAAATCAACGGGACTTTCCAAAATGTCGTAACAACTCCGCCCCATTGACG
CAAATGGGCGGTAGGCGTGTACGGTGGGAGGTCTATATAAGCAGAGCTCTCTGGCTAACTAGAGAACCCA
CTGCTTACTGGCTTATCGAAATTAATACGACTCACTATAGGGAGACCCAAGCTTGCCACCATGTTCCCGC
AGAGCCGGCACCCAACGCCGCACCAAGCTGCAGGCCAGCCCTTTAAGTTCACTATCCCGGAGTCTCTGGA
CCGGATTAAAGAGGAATTCCAGTTCCTGCAGGCGCAGTATCACAGTCTTAAATTGGAGTGTGAGAAACTG
GCAAGTGAAAAGACAGAAATGCAGAGGCACTACGTGATGTATTATGAAATGTCATATGGATTAAACATTG
AAATGCACAAACAGACTGAAATCGCCAAGAGATTGAACACCATTTGTGCCCAAGTCATCCCATTTCTGTC
TCAGGAACATCAACAACAGGTGGCCCAGGCTGTGGAACGTGCCAAACAGGTGACCATGGCAGAGTTGAAT
GCCATCATCGGGCAGCAGTTGCAAGCTCAGCATCTCTCCCATGGCCATGGACCCCCAGTACCTCTCACGC
CTCACCCTTCAGGACTTCAGCCTCCTGGCATCCCGCCCCTTGGGGGCAGTGCCAGCCTTCTCGCGCTGTC
TAGTGCTCTGAGTGGGCAGTCTCACTTGGCAATAAAAGATGACAAGAAGCACCATGATGCAGAGCGCCAC
AGAGGTGAGAGGCCGGGCAAGCCAGATTCGCGGCCGCTACACGTGTACCCATACGACGTCCCAGACTACG
CTTAAGGGCCCTATTCTATAGTGTCACCTAAATGCTAGAGCTCGCTGATCAGCCTCGACTGTGCCTTCTA
GTTGCCAGCCATCTGTTGTTTGCCCCTCCCCCGTGCCTTCCTTGACCCTGGAAGGTGCCACTCCCACTGT
CCTTTCCTAATAAAATGAGGAAATTGCATCGCATTGTCTGAGTAGGTGTCATTCTATTCTGGGGGGTGGG
GTGGGGCAGGACAGCAAGGGGGAGGATTGGGAAGACAATAGCAGGCATGCTGGGGATGCGGTGGGCTCTA
TGGCTTCTGAGGCGGAAAGAACCAGCTGGGGCTCTAGGGGGTATCCCC
[124 nt withheld, positions 1869-1992]
C
[91 nt withheld, positions 1994-2084]
A
[49 nt withheld, positions 2086-2134]
CCTTTGACGTTGGAGTCCACGTTCTTT
[37 nt withheld, positions 2162-2198]
ACCCTATCTCGGTCTATTCTTTTGATTTATAAGGGATTTTGCCGATTTCGGCCTATTGGTTAAAAAATGA
GCTGATTTAACAAAAATTTAACGCGAATTAATTCTGTGGAATGTGTGTCAGTTAGGGTGTGGAAAGTCCC
CAGGCTCCCCAGCAGGCAGAAGTATGCAAAGCATGCATCTCAATTAGTCAGCAACCAGGTGTGGAAAGTC
CCCAGGCTCCCCAGCAGGCAGAAGTATGCAAAGCATGCATCTCAATTAGTCAGCAACCATAGTCCCGCCC
CTAACTCCGCCCATCCCGCCCCTAACTCCGCCCAGTTCCGCCCATTCTCCGCCCCATGGCTGACTAATTT
TTTTTATTTATGCAGAGGCCGAGGCCGCCTCTGCCTCTGAGCTATTCCAGAAGTAGTGAGGAGGCTTTTT
TGGAGGCCTAGGCTTTTGCAAAAAGCTCCCGGGAGCTTGTATATCCATTTTCGGATCTGATCAAGAGACA
GGATGAGGATCGTTTCGCATGATTGAACAAGATGGATTGCACGCAGGTTCTCCGGCCGCTTGGGTGGAGA
GGCTATTCGGCTATGACTGGGCACAACAGACAATCGGCTGCTCTGATGCCGCCGTGTTCCGGCTGTCAGC
GCAGGGGCGCCCGGTTCTTTTTGTCAAGACCGACCTGTCCGGTGCCCTGAATGAACTGCAGGACGAGGCA
GCGCGGCTATCGTGGCTGGCCACGACGGGCGTTCCTTGCGCAGCTGTGCTCGACGTTGTCACTGAAGCGG
GAAGGGACTGGCTGCTATTGGGCGAAGTGCCGGGGCAGGATCTCCTGTCATCTCACCTTGCTCCTGCCGA
GAAAGTATCCATCATGGCTGATGCAATGCGGCGGCTGCATACGCTTGATCCGGCTACCTGCCCATTCGAC
CACCAAGCGAAACATCGCATCGAGCGAGCACGTACTCGGATGGAAGCCGGTCTTGTCGATCAGGATGATC
TGGACGAAGAGCATCAGGGGCTCGCGCCAGCCGAACTGTTCGCCAGGCTCAAGGCGCGCATGCCCGACGG
CGAGGATCTCGTCGTGACCCATGGCGATGCCTGCTTGCCGAATATCATGGTGGAAAATGGCCGCTTTTCT
GGATTCATCGACTGTGGCCGGCTGGGTGTGGCGGACCGCTATCAGGACATAGCGTTGGCTACCCGTGATA
TTGCTGAAGAGCTTGGCGGCGAATGGGCTGACCGCTTCCTCGTGCTTTACGGTATCGCCGCTCCCGATTC
GCAGCGCATCGCCTTCTATCGCCTTCTTGACGAGTTCTTCTGAGCGGGACTCTGGGGTTCGAAATGACCG
ACCAAGCGACGCCCAACCTGCCATCACGAGATTTCGATTCCACCGCCGCCTTCTATGAAAGGTTGGGCTT
CGGAATCGTTTTCCGGGACGCCGGCTGGATGATCCTCCAGCGCGGGGATCTCATGCTGGAGTTCTTCGCC
CACCCCAACTTGTTTATTGCAGCTTATAATGGTTACAAATAAAGCAATAGCATCACAAATTTCACAAATA
AAGCATTTTTTTCACTGCATTCTAGTTGTGGTTTGTCCAAACTCATCAATGTATCTTATCATGTCTGTAT
ACCGTCGACCTCTAGCTAGAGCTTGGCGTAATCATGGTCATAGCTGTTTCCTGTGTGAAATTGTTATCCG
CTCACAATTCCACACAACATACGAGCCGGAAGCATAAAGTGTAAAGCCTGGGGTGCCTAATGAGTGAGCT
AACTCACATTAATTGCGTTGCGCTCACTGCCCGCTTTCCAGTCGGGAAACCTGTCGTGCCAGCTGCATTA
ATGAATCGGCCAACGCGCGGGGAGAGGCGGTTTGCGTATTGGGCGCTCTTCCGCTTCCTCGCTCACTGAC
TCGCTGCGCTCGGTCGTTCGGCTGCGGCGAGCGGTATCAGCTCACTCAAAGGCGGTAATACGGTTATCCA
CAGAATCAGGGGATAACGCAGGAAAGAACATGTGAGCAAAAGGCCAGCAAAAGGCCAGGAACCGTAAAAA
GGCCGCGTTGCTGGCGTTTTTCCATAGGCTCCGCCCCCCTGACGAGCATCACAAAAATCGACGCTCAAGT
CAGAGGTGGCGAAACCCGACAGGACTATAAAGATACCAGGCGTTTCCCCCTGGAAGCTCCCTCGTGCGCT
CTCCTGTTCCGACCCTGCCGCTTACCGGATACCTGTCCGCCTTTCTCCCTTCGGGAAGCGTGGCGCTTTC
TCATAGCTCACGCTGTAGGTATCTCAGTTCGGTGTAGGTCGTTCGCTCCAAGCTGGGCTGTGTGCACGAA
CCCCCCGTTCAGCCCGACCGCTGCGCCTTATCCGGTAACTATCGTCTTGAGTCCAACCCGGTAAGACACG
ACTTATCGCCACTGGCAGCAGCCACTGGTAACAGGATTAGCAGAGCGAGGTATGTAGGCGGTGCTACAGA
GTTCTTGAAGTGGTGGCCTAACTACGGCTACACTAGAAGAACAGTATTTGGTATCTGCGCTCTGCTGAAG
CCAGTTACCTTCGGAAAAAGAGTTGGTAGCTCTTGATCCGGCAAACAAACCACCGCTGGTAGCGGTTTTT
TTGTTTGCAAGCAGCAGATTACGCGCAGAAAAAAAGGATCTCAAGAAGATCCTTTGATCTTTTCTACGGG
GTCTGACGCTCAGTGGAACGAAAACTCACGTTAAGGGATTTTGGTCATGAGATTATCAAAAAGGATCTTC
ACCTAGATCCTTTTAAATTAAAAATGAAGTTTTAAATCAATCTAAAGTATATATGAGTAAACTTGGTCTG
ACAGTTACCAATGCTTAATCAGTGAGGCACCTATCTCAGCGATCTGTCTATTTCGTTCATCCATAGTTGC
CTGACTCCCCGTCGTGTAGATAACTACGATACGGGAGGGCTTACCATCTGGCCCCAGTGCTGCAATGATA
CCGCGAGACCCACGCTCACCGGCTCCAGATTTATCAGCAATAAACCAGCCAGCCGGAAGGGCCGAGCGCA
GAAGTGGTCCTGCAACTTTATCCGCCTCCATCCAGTCTATTAATTGTTGCCGGGAAGCTAGAGTAAGTAG
TTCGCCAGTTAATAGTTTGCGCAACGTTGTTGCCATTGCTACAGGCATCGTGGTGTCACGCTCGTCGTTT
GGTATGGCTTCATTCAGCTCCGGTTCCCAACGATCAAGGCGAGTTACATGATCCCCCATGTTGTGCAAAA
AAGCGGTTAGCTCCTTCGGTCCTCCGATCGTTGTCAGAAGTAAGTTGGCCGCAGTGTTATCACTCATGGT
TATGGCAGCACTGCATAATTCTCTTACTGTCATGCCATCCGTAAGATGCTTTTCTGTGACTGGTGAGTAC
TCAACCAAGTCATTCTGAGAATAGTGTATGCGGCGACCGAGTTGCTCTTGCCCGGCGTCAATACGGGATA
ATACCGCGCCACATAGCAGAACTTTAAAAGTGCTCATCATTGGAAAACGTTCTTCGGGGCGAAAACTCTC
AAGGATCTTACCGCTGTTGAGATCCAGTTCGATGTAACCCACTCGTGCACCCAACTGATCTTCAGCATCT
TTTACTTTCACCAGCGTTTCTGGGTGAGCAAAAACAGGAAGGCAAAATGCCGCAAAAAAGGGAATAAGGG
CGACACGGAAATGTTGAATACTCATACTCTTCCTTTTTCAATATTATTGAAGCATTTATCAGGGTTATTG
TCTCATGAGCGGATACATATTTGAATGTATTTAGAAAAATAAACAAATAGGGGTTCCGCGCACATTTCCC
CGAAAAGTGCCACCTGACGTC
Features (pLannotate 1.2.2; 21 found; start..end, strand, type, name):
     28..80      -  misc_feature   bom (fragment): basis of mobility region from pBR322
    235..614     +  enhancer       CMV enhancer: human cytomegalovirus immediate early enhancer
    615..818     +  promoter       CMV promoter: human cytomegalovirus (CMV) immediate early promoter
    814..847     +  LTR            5' LTR (truncated) (fragment): truncated 5' long terminal repeat (LTR) from HIV-1
    863..881     +  promoter       T7 promoter: promoter for bacteriophage T7 RNA polymerase
    901..1482    +  CDS            TLE5: TLE5_HUMAN - Also known as AES, GRG, GRG5. Experimental evidence at protein level: Swiss-Prot protein existence level 1. Transcriptional corepressor. Acts as dominant repressor towards other family members. Inhibits NF-kappa-B-regulated gene expression. May be required for the initiation and maintenance of the differentiated state. Essential for the transcriptional repressor activity of SIX3 during retina and lens development. From Homo sapiens (Human).
   1555..1573    -  promoter       SP6 promoter: promoter for bacteriophage SP6 RNA polymerase
   1599..1823    +  polyA_signal   bGH poly(A) signal: bovine growth hormone polyadenylation signal
   1827..1848    +  promoter       SV40 promoter (fragment): SV40 enhancer and early promoter
   1869..2297    +  rep_origin     f1 ori (sequence partly withheld): f1 bacteriophage origin of replication; arrow indicates direction of (+) strand synthesis
   2311..2640    +  promoter       SV40 promoter: SV40 enhancer and early promoter
   2707..3498    +  CDS            neo: KKA2_KLEPN - Also known as kan, nptII. Experimental evidence at protein level: Swiss-Prot protein existence level 1. Resistance to kanamycin, neomycin, paromomycin, ribostamycin, butirosin and gentamicin B. From Klebsiella pneumoniae.
   3522..3680    +  CDS            ble (fragment): BLE_KLEPN - Experimental evidence at protein level: Swiss-Prot protein existence level 1. Binding protein with a strong affinity to the bleomycin family of antibiotics. Binds to CL990; an antimitotic-antibiotic compound. From Klebsiella pneumoniae.
   3675..3796    +  polyA_signal   SV40 poly(A) signal: SV40 polyadenylation signal
   3869..3885    -  protein_bind   lac operator: The lac repressor binds to the lac operator to inhibit transcription in E. coli. This inhibition can be relieved by adding lactose or isopropyl-β-D-thiogalactopyranoside (IPTG). lac repressor encoded by lacI
   3893..3923    -  promoter       lac promoter: promoter for the E. coli lac operon
   3938..3959    -  protein_bind   CAP binding site: CAP binding activates transcription in the presence of cAMP. E. coli catabolite activator protein
   3972..4064    -  CDS            lacI (fragment): lac repressor; lacI; The lac repressor binds to the lac operator to inhibit transcription in E. coli. This inhibition can be relieved by adding lactose or isopropyl-β-D-thiogalactopyranoside (IPTG).
   4247..4832    -  rep_origin     ori: high-copy-number ColE1/pMB1/pBR322/pUC origin of replication
   5003..5863    -  CDS            AmpR: β-lactamase; bla; confers resistance to ampicillin, carbenicillin, and related antibiotics
   5864..5968    -  promoter       AmpR promoter: bla
