[The description below was written by a language model from this plasmid's Addgene catalogue record and pLannotate feature annotations shown in this document.]
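Description:
p175 Grg-1s HA is a mammalian expression plasmid built on the pMH backbone (about 5.4 kb without insert; the deposited full sequence is about 6 kb). It carries a roughly 600 bp cDNA for Grg1-S, a short isoform of the mouse Groucho-family corepressor encoded by Tle1. The insert sits between retained HindIII and NotI sites and is recorded as carrying a C-terminal HA epitope tag, although the automated annotation does not list the tag as a separate feature. Expression is driven by the human CMV immediate-early enhancer and promoter and terminated by the bovine growth hormone polyadenylation signal. T7 and SP6 phage promoters flank the cloning site and serve as sequencing primer sites. The feature table labels the open reading frame as human TLE5/AES. This most likely reflects homology between the short Grg1 isoform and that naturally truncated family member, not a different insert, since the catalogue entry identifies the gene as mouse Tle1.

In E. coli the plasmid is maintained at high copy through a ColE1/pUC-type origin and selected with ampicillin via the bla gene. An f1 origin is also present, along with leftover lac promoter/operator and lacI fragments from the backbone. For mammalian cells, a separate cassette with the SV40 early promoter, the neomycin phosphotransferase gene and an SV40 polyadenylation signal allows G418 selection of stable transfectants. A short annotated HIV-1 LTR fragment and a ble fragment appear to be incidental matches or backbone remnants. The construct suits transient or stable expression of HA-tagged Grg1-S, allowing detection or immunoprecipitation through the epitope in studies of Groucho-mediated transcriptional regulation.
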