Addgene plasmid #11064: p175 Grg-1s HA
Depositing lab: Ramesh Shivdasani. Depositing organization: Dana-Farber Cancer Institute. Publication: Characterization of a novel mammalian Groucho isoform and its role in transcriptional regulation. Lepourcelet M, Shivdasani RA. J Biol Chem. 2002 Dec 6. 277(49):47732-40. 10.1074/jbc.M208154200 PubMed 12359720.
Backbone
  Vector backbone: pMH
  Backbone manufacturer: Roche Molecular Biochemicals
  Backbone size w/o insert (bp): 5400
  Vector type: Mammalian Expression
  Selectable markers: Neomycin (select with G418)
Growth in bacteria
  Bacterial resistance: Ampicillin, 100 μg/mL
  Growth temperature: 37°C
  Growth strain: DH5alpha
  Copy number: High Copy
Gene/Insert
  Gene/Insert name: Grg1-S (alt names: Groucho; Grg1 short)
  Species: M. musculus (mouse)
  Insert size (bp): 600
  Entrez Gene: Tle1 (a.k.a. C230057C06Rik, Estm14, Grg-1, Grg1, Tle4l)
  Tag / fusion protein: HA (C terminal on insert)
  Cloning method: Restriction Enzyme; 5′ cloning site HindIII (not destroyed); 3′ cloning site NotI (not destroyed)
  Sequencing primers: 5′ T7; 3′ SP6
Terms and licenses: Academic/Nonprofit Terms; Industry Terms: Not Available to Industry
How to cite: p175 Grg-1s HA was a gift from Ramesh Shivdasani (Addgene plasmid # 11064 ; http://n2t.net/addgene:11064 ; RRID:Addgene_11064)
