>Addgene plasmid #11064 | p175 Grg-1s HA | addgene partial sequence | sequence record 18019 | 11064 with T7
CTATCCCGGAGTCTCTGGACCGGATTAAAGAGGAATTCCAGTTCCTGCAGGCGCAGTATCACAGTCTTAA
ATTGGAGTGTGAGAAACTGGCAAGTGAAAAGACAGAAATGCAGAGGCACTACGTGATGTATTATGAAATG
TCATATGGATTAAACATTGAAATGCACAAACAGACTGAAATCGCCAAGAGATTGAACACCATTTGTGCCC
AAGTCATCCCATTTCTGTCTCAGGAACATCAACAACAGGTGGCCCAGGCTGTGGAACGTGCCAAACAGGT
GACCATGGCAGAGTTGAATGCCATCATCGGGCAGCAGTTGCAAGCTCAGCATCTCTCCCATGGCCATGGA
CCCCCAGTACCTCTCACGCCTCACCCTTCAGGACTTCAGCCTCCTGGCATCCCGCCCCTTGGGGGCAGTG
CCAGCCTTCTCGCGCTGTCTAGTGCTCTGAGTGGGCAGTCTCACTTGGCAATAAAAGATGACAAGAAGCA
CCATGATGCAGAGCGCCACAGAGGTGAGAGGCCGGGCAAGCCAGATTCGCGGCCGCTACACGTGTACCCA
TACGACGTCCCAGACTACGCTTAAGGGCCCTATTCTATAGTGTCACCTAAATGCTAGAGCTCGCTGATCA
GCCTCGACTGTGCCTTCTAGTTGCCAGCCATCTGTTGTTTGCCCCT
